Addgene plasmid #152427: pGBW-m4134334
Purpose: Mammalian expression plasmid for SARS-CoV-2 3'-to-5' exonuclease
Depositing lab: Ginkgo Bioworks & Benjie Chen. Depositing organization: Ginkgo Bioworks.
Backbone
  Vector backbone: pTwist_CMV_Puro_6
  Backbone size w/o insert (bp): 6080
  Vector type: Mammalian Expression
  Selectable markers: Puromycin
Growth in bacteria
  Bacterial resistance: Ampicillin, 100 μg/mL
  Growth temperature: 37°C
  Growth strain: DH5alpha
  Copy number: High Copy
Gene/Insert
  Gene/Insert name: SARS-CoV-2 3'-to-5' exonuclease
  Species: Severe acute respiratory syndrome coronavirus 2
  Insert size (bp): 1574
  Mutation: wt
  Entrez Gene: ORF1ab (a.k.a. GU280_gp01)
  Promoter: CMV
  Tag / fusion protein: Cleavable TEV;CBP (C terminal on backbone)
  Cloning method: Unknown
Resource information
  A portion of this plasmid was derived from a plasmid made by: GinkgoBioworks
Depositor comments: NCBI reference sequence: YP_009725309.1
How to cite: pGBW-m4134334 was a gift from Ginkgo Bioworks & Benjie Chen (Addgene plasmid # 152427 ; http://n2t.net/addgene:152427 ; RRID:Addgene_152427)
