[The description below was written by a language model from this plasmid's Addgene catalogue record and pLannotate feature annotations shown in this document.]
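Description:
pGBW-m4134334 is a mammalian expression plasmid built on the pTwist_CMV_Puro_6 backbone that carries the wild-type coding sequence for the SARS-CoV-2 3'-to-5' exonuclease, one of the mature products of the ORF1ab replicase polyprotein. The full sequence record is 7,765 nt, and the feature table places the viral open reading frame across the numbering origin. The annotation tool matched it generically to the replicase polyprotein, and the methyltransferase text attached to that hit describes the polyprotein entry as a whole rather than this insert. Expression is driven by the human cytomegalovirus immediate-early enhancer and promoter; the promoter itself is detected as a truncated CMVd2-type element plus a short fragment. According to the catalogue fields, the backbone supplies a C-terminal TEV-cleavable calmodulin-binding peptide tag. Only a short CBP fragment is annotated just downstream of the insert, and the TEV site is not annotated separately. An SV40 polyadenylation signal follows the cassette.

A separate cassette uses the human ubiquitin C promoter to drive puromycin N-acetyltransferase, followed by a synthetic poly(A) signal, allowing puromycin selection of transfected mammalian cells. The backbone also contains β-globin insulator elements, T7 and rrnG transcription terminators and an additional synthetic poly(A) signal, which presumably serve to isolate the transcription units from one another. In bacteria the plasmid replicates from a high-copy ColE1/pUC-type origin and is selected with ampicillin through the β-lactamase gene.

The construct is suited to transient or puromycin-selected expression of the viral exonuclease in mammalian cells. The CBP tag permits calcium-dependent capture on calmodulin resin, and TEV cleavage allows tag removal, supporting purification or interaction studies, although the record states no specific application beyond mammalian expression.
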