Features (pLannotate 1.2.2; 20 found; start..end, strand, type, name):
   1610..1626    +  CDS            CBP (fragment): calmodulin-binding peptide derived from skeletal muscle myosin light chain kinase; binds calmodulin with nanomolar affinity in the presence of calcium
   1734..1855    -  polyA_signal   SV40 poly(A) signal: SV40 polyadenylation signal
   1878..1947    -  CDS            large T antigen (fragment): large T antigen from SV40 (simian virus 40)
   1970..2016    +  terminator     T7 terminator: transcription terminator for bacteriophage T7 RNA polymerase
   2046..2182    +  terminator     rrnG terminator: transcription terminator from the E. coli ribosomal RNA rrnG operon (Albrechtsen et al., 1991)
   2227..2298    +  misc_feature   3' β-globin insulator: insulator downstream of the human β-globin locus (Farrell et al., 2002)
   2524..3112    -  rep_origin     ori: high-copy-number ColE1/pMB1/pBR322/pUC origin of replication
   3284..3348    -  CDS            bla(M) (fragment): β-lactamase lacking the signal sequence; bla(M); allows cytosolic expression of β-lactamase
   3612..4821    +  promoter       UbC promoter: human ubiquitin C promoter
   4825..5422    +  CDS            PuroR (fragment): puromycin N-acetyltransferase; pac from Streptomyces; confers resistance to puromycin
   5451..5499    +  polyA_signal   poly(A) signal: synthetic polyadenylation signal
   5765..6625    +  CDS            AmpR: β-lactamase; bla; confers resistance to ampicillin, carbenicillin, and related antibiotics
   6638..6774    +  terminator     rrnG terminator: transcription terminator from the E. coli ribosomal RNA rrnG operon (Albrechtsen et al., 1991)
   6919..6990    +  misc_feature   5' β-globin insulator: insulator upstream of the human β-globin locus (Farrell et al., 2002)
   6995..7041    -  terminator     T7 terminator: transcription terminator for bacteriophage T7 RNA polymerase
   7059..7107    -  polyA_signal   poly(A) signal: synthetic polyadenylation signal
   7188..7491    +  enhancer       CMV enhancer: human cytomegalovirus immediate early enhancer
   7564..7581    -  promoter       CMV promoter (fragment): human cytomegalovirus (CMV) immediate early promoter
   7644..7695    +  promoter       CMVd2 promoter: truncated human cytomegalovirus (CMV) immediate early promoter that yields moderately reduced expression relative to the full-length promoter
   7764..1591    +  CDS            rep (fragment) (across the origin): R1AB_SARS2 - Experimental evidence at protein level: Swiss-Prot protein existence level 1. [2'-O-methyltransferase]: Methyltransferase that mediates mRNA cap 2'-O-ribose methylation to the 5'-cap structure of viral mRNAs. N7-methyl guanosine cap is a prerequisite for binding of nsp16. Therefore plays an essential role in viral mRNAs cap methylation which is essential to evade immune system. From Severe acute respiratory syndrome coronavirus 2 (2019-nCoV) (SARS-CoV-2).
>Addgene plasmid #152427 | pGBW-m4134334 | depositor full sequence | sequence record 295439 | Full Sequence
CACCATGGAAAATGTAACAGGACTCTTTAAAGATTGTAGTAAGGTAATCACTGGGTTACATCCTACACAG
GCACCTACACACCTCAGTGTTGACACTAAATTCAAAACTGAAGGTTTATGTGTTGACATACCTGGCATAC
CTAAGGACATGACCTATAGAAGACTCATCTCTATGATGGGTTTTAAAATGAATTATCAAGTTAATGGTTA
CCCTAACATGTTTATCACCCGCGAAGAAGCTATAAGACATGTACGTGCATGGATTGGCTTCGATGTCGAG
GGGTGTCATGCTACTAGAGAAGCTGTTGGTACCAATTTACCTTTACAGCTAGGTTTTTCTACAGGTGTTA
ACCTAGTTGCTGTACCTACAGGTTATGTTGATACACCTAATAATACAGATTTTTCCAGAGTTAGTGCTAA
ACCACCGCCTGGAGATCAATTTAAACACCTCATACCACTTATGTACAAAGGACTTCCTTGGAATGTAGTG
CGTATAAAGATTGTACAAATGTTAAGTGACACACTTAAAAATCTCTCTGACAGAGTCGTATTTGTCTTAT
GGGCACATGGCTTTGAGTTGACATCTATGAAGTATTTTGTGAAAATAGGACCTGAGCGCACCTGTTGTCT
ATGTGATAGACGTGCCACATGCTTTTCCACTGCTTCAGACACTTATGCCTGTTGGCATCATTCTATTGGA
TTTGATTACGTCTATAATCCGTTTATGATTGATGTTCAACAATGGGGTTTTACAGGTAACCTACAAAGCA
ACCATGATCTGTATTGTCAAGTCCATGGTAATGCACATGTAGCTAGTTGTGATGCAATCATGACTAGGTG
TCTAGCTGTCCACGAGTGCTTTGTTAAGCGTGTTGACTGGACTATTGAATATCCTATAATTGGTGATGAA
CTGAAGATTAATGCGGCTTGTAGAAAGGTTCAACACATGGTTGTTAAAGCTGCATTATTAGCAGACAAAT
TCCCAGTTCTTCACGACATTGGTAACCCTAAAGCTATTAAGTGTGTACCTCAAGCTGATGTAGAATGGAA
GTTCTATGATGCACAGCCTTGTAGTGACAAAGCTTATAAAATAGAAGAATTATTCTATTCTTATGCCACA
CATTCTGACAAATTCACAGATGGTGTATGCCTATTTTGGAATTGCAATGTCGATAGATATCCTGCTAATT
CCATTGTTTGTAGATTTGACACTAGAGTGCTATCTAACCTTAACTTGCCTGGTTGTGATGGTGGCAGTTT
GTATGTAAATAAACATGCATTCCACACACCAGCTTTTGATAAAAGTGCTTTTGTTAATTTAAAACAATTA
CCATTTTTCTATTACTCTGACAGTCCATGTGAGTCTCATGGAAAACAAGTAGTGTCAGATATAGATTATG
TACCACTAAAGTCTGCTACGTGTATAACACGTTGCAATTTAGGTGGTGCTGTCTGTAGACATCATGCTAA
TGAGTACAGATTGTATCTCGATGCTTATAACATGATGATCTCAGCTGGCTTTAGCTTGTGGGTTTACAAA
CAATTTGATACTTATAACCTCTGGAACACTTTTACAAGACTTGAAAACCTTTACTTTCAGTCGAAGAGGC
GATGGAAAAAGAATTTTATCGCGGTGAGTGCAGCCAACAGATTCAAAAAGATATCCTCGTCTGGTGCCCT
CTAAGCTAGCTTGACTGACTGAGATACAGCGTACCTTCAGCTCACAGACATGATAAGATACATTGATGAG
TTTGGACAAACCACAACTAGAATGCAGTGAAAAAAATGCTTTATTTGTGAAATTTGTGATGCTATTGCTT
TATTTGTAACCATTATAAGCTGCAATAAACAAGTTAACAACAACAATTGCATTCATTTTATGTTTCAGGT
TCAGGGGGAGGTGTGGGAGGTTTTTTAAAGCAAGTAAAACCTCTACAAATGTGGTATTGGCCCATCTCTA
TCGGTATCGTAGCATAACCCCTTGGGGCCTCTAAACGGGTCTTGAGGGGTTTTTTGTGCCCCTCGGGCCG
GATTGCTATCTACCGGCATTGGCGCAGAAAAAAATGCCTGATGCGACGCTGCGCGTCTTATACTCCCACA
TATGCCAGATTCAGCAACGGATACGGCTTCCCCAACTTGCCCACTTCCATACGTGTCCTCCTTACCAGAA
ATTTATCCTTAAGGTCGTCAGCTATCCTGCAGGCGATCTCTCGATTTCGATCAAGACATTCCTTTAATGG
TCTTTTCTGGACACCACTAGGGGTCAGAAGTAGTTCATCAAACTTTCTTCCCTCCCTAATCTCATTGGTT
ACCTTGGGCTATCGAAACTTAATTAACCAGTCAAGTCAGCTACTTGGCGAGATCGACTTGTCTGGGTTTC
GACTACGCTCAGAATTGCGTCAGTCAAGTTCGATCTGGTCCTTGCTATTGCACCCGTTCTCCGATTACGA
GTTTCATTTAAATCATGTGAGCAAAAGGCCAGCAAAAGGCCAGGAACCGTAAAAAGGCCGCGTTGCTGGC
GTTTTTCCATAGGCTCCGCCCCCCTGACGAGCATCACAAAAATCGACGCTCAAGTCAGAGGTGGCGAAAC
CCGACAGGACTATAAAGATACCAGGCGTTTCCCCCTGGAAGCTCCCTCGTGCGCTCTCCTGTTCCGACCC
TGCCGCTTACCGGATACCTGTCCGCCTTTCTCCCTTCGGGAAGCGTGGCGCTTTCTCATAGCTCACGCTG
TAGGTATCTCAGTTCGGTGTAGGTCGTTCGCTCCAAGCTGGGCTGTGTGCACGAACCCCCCGTTCAGCCC
GACCGCTGCGCCTTATCCGGTAACTATCGTCTTGAGTCCAACCCGGTAAGACACGACTTATCGCCACTGG
CAGCAGCCACTGGTAACAGGATTAGCAGAGCGAGGTATGTAGGCGGTGCTACAGAGTTCTTGAAGTGGTG
GCCTAACTACGGCTACACTAGAAGAACAGTATTTGGTATCTGCGCTCTGCTGAAGCCAGTTACCTTCGGA
AAAAGAGTTGGTAGCTCTTGATCCGGCAAACAAACCACCGCTGGTAGCGGTGGTTTTTTTGTTTGCAAGC
AGCAGATTACGCGCAGAAAAAAAGGATCTCAAGAAGATCCTTTGATCTTTTCTACGGGGTCTGACGCTCA
GTGGAACGAAAACTCACGTTAAGGGATTTTGGTCATGAGATTATCAAAAAGGATCTTCACCTAGATCCTT
TTAAATTAAAAATGAAGTTTTAAATCAATCTAAAGTATATATGAGTAAACTTGGTCTGACAGTTACCAAT
GCTTAATCAGTGAGGCACCTATCTCAGCGATCTGTCTATTTCGTTCATCCATAGTTGCATTTAAATTTCC
GAACTCTCCAAGGCCCTCGTCGGAAAATCTTCAAACCTTTCGTCCGATCCATCTTGCAGGCTACCTCTCG
AACGAACTATCGCAAGTCTCTTGGCCGGCCTTGCGCCTTGGCTATTGCTTGGCAGCGCCTATCGCCAGGT
ATTACTCCAATCCCGAATATCCGAGATCGGGATCACCCGAGAGAAGTTCAACCTACATCCTCAATCCCGA
TCTATCCGAGATCCGAGGAATATCGAAATCGGGGCGCGCCTGGCCTCCGCGCCGGGTTTTGGCGCCTCCC
GCGGGCGCCCCCCTCGTCACGGCGAGCGCTGCCACGTCAGACGAAGGGCGCAGGAGCGTCCTGATCCTTC
CGCCCGGACGCTCAGGACAGCGGCCCGCTGCTCATAAGACTCGGCCTTAGAACCCCAGTATCAGCAGAAG
GACATTTTAGGACGGGACTTGGGTGACTCTAGGGCACTGGTTTTCTTTCCAGAGAGCGGAACAGGCGAGG
AAAAGTAGTCCCTTCTCGGCGATTCTGCGGAGGGATCTCCGTGGGGCGGTGAACGCCGATGATTATATAA
GGACGCGCCGGGTGTGGCACAGCTAGTTCCGTCGCAGCCGGGATTTGGGTCGCGGTTCTTGTTTGTGGAT
CGCTGTGATCGTCACTTGGTGAGTAGCGGGCTGCTGGGCTGGCCGGGGCTTTCGTGGCCGCCGGGCCGCT
CGGTGGGACGGAAGCGTGTGGAGAGACCGCCAAGGGCTGTAGTCTGGGTCCGCGAGCAAGGTTGCCCTGA
ACTGGGGGTTGGGGGGAGCGCAGCAAAATGGCGGCTGTTCCCGAGTCTTGAATGGAAGACGCTTGTGAGG
CGGGCTGTGAGGTCGTTGAAACAAGGTGGGGGGCATGGTGGGCGGCAAGAACCCAAGGTCTTGAGCCCTT
CGCTAATGCGGGAAAGCTCTTATTCGGGTGAGATGGGCTGGGCACCATCTGGGGACCCTGACGTGAAGTT
TGTCACTGACTGGAGAACTCGGTTTGTCGTCTGTTGCGGGGGCGGCAGTTATGGCGGTGCCGTTGGGCAG
TGCACCCGTACCTTTGGGAGCGCGCGCCCTCGTCGTGTCGTGACGTCACCCGTTCTGTTGGCTTATAATG
CAGGGTGGGGCCACCTGCCGGTAGGTGTGCGGTAGGCTTTTCTCCGTCGCAGGACGCAGGGTTCGGGCCT
AGGGTAGGCTCTCCTGAATCGACAGGCGCCGGACCTCTGGTGAGGGGAGGGATAAGTGAGGCGTCAGTTT
CTTTGGTCGGTTTTATGTACCTATCTTCTTAAGTAGCTGAAGCTCCGGTTTTGAACTATGCGCTCGGGGT
TGGCGAGTGTGTTTTGTGAAGTTTTTTAGGCACCTTTTGAAATGTAATCATTTGGGTCAATATGTAATTT
TCAGTGTTAGACTTGTAAATTGTCCGCTAAATTCTGGCCGTTTTTGGCTTTTTTGTTAGACAACATGACC
GAGTACAAGCCCACGGTGCGCCTCGCCACCCGCGACGACGTCCCCAGGGCCGTACGCACCCTCGCCGCCG
CGTTCGCCGACTACCCCGCCACGCGCCACACCGTCGATCCGGACCGCCACATCGAGCGGGTCACCGAGCT
GCAAGAACTCTTCCTCACGCGCGTCGGGCTCGACATCGGCAAGGTGTGGGTCGCGGACGACGGCGCCGCG
GTGGCGGTCTGGACCACGCCGGAGAGCGTCGAAGCGGGGGCGGTGTTCGCCGAGATCGGCCCGCGCATGG
CCGAGTTGAGCGGTTCCCGGCTGGCCGCGCAGCAACAGATGGAGGGCCTCCTGGCGCCGCACCGGCCCAA
GGAGCCCGCGTGGTTCCTGGCCACCGTCGGCGTCTCGCCCGACCACCAGGGCAAGGGTCTGGGCAGCGCC
GTCGTGCTCCCCGGAGTGGAGGCCGCCGAGCGCGCCGGGGTGCCCGCCTTCCTGGAGACCTCCGCGCCCC
GCAACCTCCCCTTCTACGAGCGGCTCGGCTTCACCGTCACCGCCGACGTCGAGGTGCCCGAAGGACCGCG
CACCTGGTGCATGACCCGCAAGCCCGGTGCCTAGGCTAGTATGTAAGCCTAGTCTTAGATAATAAAATCG
CTATCCATCGAAGATGGATGTGTGTTGGTTTTTTGTGTGTGTAACGCTAGGCGCGCCTGGTGTACCGAGA
ACGATCCTCTCAGTGCGAGTCTCGACGATCCATATCGTTGCTTGGCAGTCAGCCAGTCGGAATCCAGCTT
GGGACCCAGGAAGTCCAATCGTCAGATATTGTACTCAAGCCTGGTCACGGCAGCGTACCGATCTGTTTAA
ACCTAGATATTGATAGTCTGATCGGTCAACGTATAATCGAGTCCTAGCTTTTGCAAACATCTATCAAGAG
ACAGGATCAGCAGGAGGCTTTCGCATGAGTATTCAACATTTCCGTGTCGCCCTTATTCCCTTTTTTGCGG
CATTTTGCCTTCCTGTTTTTGCTCACCCAGAAACGCTGGTGAAAGTAAAAGATGCTGAAGATCAGTTGGG
TGCGCGAGTGGGTTACATCGAACTGGATCTCAACAGCGGTAAGATCCTTGAGAGTTTTCGCCCCGAAGAA
CGCTTTCCAATGATGAGCACTTTTAAAGTTCTGCTATGTGGCGCGGTATTATCCCGTATTGACGCCGGGC
AAGAGCAACTCGGTCGCCGCATACACTATTCTCAGAATGACTTGGTTGAGTATTCACCAGTCACAGAAAA
GCATCTTACGGATGGCATGACAGTAAGAGAATTATGCAGTGCTGCCATAACCATGAGTGATAACACTGCG
GCCAACTTACTTCTGACAACGATTGGAGGACCGAAGGAGCTAACCGCTTTTTTGCACAACATGGGGGATC
ATGTAACTCGCCTTGATCGTTGGGAACCGGAGCTGAATGAAGCCATACCAAACGACGAGCGTGACACCAC
GATGCCTGTAGCAATGGCAACAACCTTGCGTAAACTATTAACTGGCGAACTACTTACTCTAGCTTCCCGG
CAACAGTTGATAGACTGGATGGAGGCGGATAAAGTTGCAGGACCACTTCTGCGCTCGGCCCTTCCGGCTG
GCTGGTTTATTGCTGATAAATCTGGAGCCGGTGAGCGTGGGTCTCGCGGTATCATTGCAGCACTGGGGCC
AGATGGTAAGCCCTCCCGTATCGTAGTTATCTACACGACGGGGAGTCAGGCAACTATGGATGAACGAAAT
AGACAGATCGCTGAGATAGGTGCCTCACTGATTAAGCATTGGTAACCGATTCTAGGTGCATTGGCGCAGA
AAAAAATGCCTGATGCGACGCTGCGCGTCTTATACTCCCACATATGCCAGATTCAGCAACGGATACGGCT
TCCCCAACTTGCCCACTTCCATACGTGTCCTCCTTACCAGAAATTTATCCTTAAGATCGTTTAAACTCGA
CTCTGGCTCTATCGAATCTCCGTCGTTTCGAGCTTACGCGAACAGCCGTGGCGCTCATTTGCTCGTCGGG
CATCGAATCTCGTCAGCTATCGTCAGCTTACCTTTTTGGCAGCGATCGCGGCTCCCGACATCTTGGACCA
TTAGCTCCACAGGTATCTTCTTCCCTCTAGTGGTCATAACAGCAGCTTCAGCTACCTCTCAATTCAAAAA
ACCCCTCAAGACCCGTTTAGAGGCCCCAAGGGGTTATGCTATCAATCGTTGCGTTACACACACAAAAAAC
CAACACACATCCATCTTCGATGGATAGCGATTTTATTATCTAACTGCTGATCGAGTGTAGCCAGATCTAG
TAATCAATTACGGGGTCATTAGTTCATAGCCCATATATGGAGTTCCGCGTTACATAACTTACGGTAAATG
GCCCGCCTGGCTGACCGCCCAACGACCCCCGCCCATTGACGTCAATAATGACGTATGTTCCCATAGTAAC
GCCAATAGGGACTTTCCATTGACGTCAATGGGTGGAGTATTTACGGTAAACTGCCCACTTGGCAGTACAT
CAAGTGTATCATATGCCAAGTACGCCCCCTATTGACGTCAATGACGGTAAATGGCCCGCCTGGCATTATG
CCCAGTACATGACCTTATGGGACTTTCCTACTTGGCAGTACATCTACGTATTAGTCATCGCTATTACCAT
GCTGATGCGGTTTTGGCAGTACATCAATGGGCGTGGATAGCGGTTTGACTCACGGGGATTTCCAAGTCTC
CACCCCATTGACGTCAATGGGAGTTTGTTTTGGCACCAAAATCAACGGGACTTTCCAAAATGTCGTAACA
ACTCCGCCCCATTGACGCAAATGGGCGGTAGGCGTGTACGGTGGGAGGTCTATATAAGCAGAGCTGGTTT
AGTGAACCGTCAGATCAGATCTTTGTCGATCCTACCATCCACTCGACACACCCGCCAGCGGCCGC
